>Addgene plasmid #132496 | pE4F1-donor | depositor full sequence | sequence record 254454 | Full Sequence
GGCGGTAATACGGTTATCCACAGAATCAGGGGATAACGCAGGAAAGAACATGTGAGCAAAAGGCCAGCAA
AAGGCCAGGAACCGTAAAAAGGCCGCGTTGCTGGCGTTTTTCCATAGGCTCCGCCCCCCTGACGAGCATC
ACAAAAATCGACGCTCAAGTCAGAGGTGGCGAAACCCGACAGGACTATAAAGATACCAGGCGTTTCCCCC
TGGAAGCTCCCTCGTGCGCTCTCCTGTTCCGACCCTGCCGCTTACCGGATACCTGTCCGCCTTTCTCCCT
TCGGGAAGCGTGGCGCTTTCTCATAGCTCACGCTGTAGGTATCTCAGTTCGGTGTAGGTCGTTCGCTCCA
AGCTGGGCTGTGTGCACGAACCCCCCGTTCAGCCCGACCGCTGCGCCTTATCCGGTAACTATCGTCTTGA
GTCCAACCCGGTAAGACACGACTTATCGCCACTGGCAGCAGCCACTGGTAACAGGATTAGCAGAGCGAGG
TATGTAGGCGGTGCTACAGAGTTCTTGAAGTGGTGGCCTAACTACGGCTACACTAGAAGGACAGTATTTG
GTATCTGCGCTCTGCTGAAGCCAGTTACCTTCGGAAAAAGAGTTGGTAGCTCTTGATCCGGCAAACAAAC
CACCGCTGGTAGCGGTGGTTTTTTTGTTTGCAAGCAGCAGATTACGCGCAGAAAAAAAGGATCTCAAGAA
GATCCTTTGATCTTTTCTACGGGGTCTGACGCTCAGTGGAACGAAAACTCACGTTAAGGGATTTTGGTCA
TGAGATTATCAAAAAGGATCTTCACCTAGATCCTTTTAAATTAAAAATGAAGTTTTAAATCAATCTAAAG
TATATATGAGTAAACTTGGTCTGACAGTTACCAATGCTTAATCAGTGAGGCACCTATCTCAGCGATCTGT
CTATTTCGTTCATCCATAGTTGCCTGACTCCCCGTCGTGTAGATAACTACGATACGGGAGGGCTTACCAT
CTGGCCCCAGTGCTGCAATGATACCGCGAGACCCACGCTCACCGGCTCCAGATTTATCAGCAATAAACCA
GCCAGCCGGAAGGGCCGAGCGCAGAAGTGGTCCTGCAACTTTATCCGCCTCCATCCAGTCTATTAATTGT
TGCCGGGAAGCTAGAGTAAGTAGTTCGCCAGTTAATAGTTTGCGCAACGTTGTTGCCATTGCTACAGGCA
TCGTGGTGTCACGCTCGTCGTTTGGTATGGCTTCATTCAGCTCCGGTTCCCAACGATCAAGGCGAGTTAC
ATGATCCCCCATGTTGTGCAAAAAAGCGGTTAGCTCCTTCGGTCCTCCGATCGTTGTCAGAAGTAAGTTG
GCCGCAGTGTTATCACTCATGGTTATGGCAGCACTGCATAATTCTCTTACTGTCATGCCATCCGTAAGAT
GCTTTTCTGTGACTGGTGAGTACTCAACCAAGTCATTCTGAGAATAGTGTATGCGGCGACCGAGTTGCTC
TTGCCCGGCGTCAATACGGGATAATACCGCGCCACATAGCAGAACTTTAAAAGTGCTCATCATTGGAAAA
CGTTCTTCGGGGCGAAAACTCTCAAGGATCTTACCGCTGTTGAGATCCAGTTCGATGTAACCCACTCGTG
CACCCAACTGATCTTCAGCATCTTTTACTTTCACCAGCGTTTCTGGGTGAGCAAAAACAGGAAGGCAAAA
TGCCGCAAAAAAGGGAATAAGGGCGACACGGAAATGTTGAATACTCATCAGGTGCACTTCAGGACACACC
TGGAGGAGAAGCCGCACGTGTGCCAGTTCTGCAGCCGTGGCTTCCGAGAGAAGGGCTCACTGGTGCGGCA
CGTGCGACACCACACAGGCGAGAAGCCGTTCAAGTGCTACAAGTGCGGCCGTGGCTTCGCCGAGCACGGC
ACGCTGAACCGGCACCTGCGCACCAAAGGTCTGGGCCGGTGGAGGTGGGAGGGGGAGGGGAGGGGGCCGG
GGCTTGCCTAGCCCTGACCGAGTCCCCACCCACAGGGGGCTGCCTGCTGGAGGTGGAGGAGTTGCTGGTG
TCTGAGGACAGCCCCGCGGCAGCCACCACCGTCCTCACGGAAGACCCGCACACAGTGTTGGTGGAGTTCT
CGTCCGTGGTAGCTGACACCCAGGAGTATATCATCGAGGTGGGTGTGGGGCCCTGGGGCCGTGCTGGGAC
CCAGGGGCAGCCAAGGCTGACCTCTGTCCTTCTGCCCATCTGCCCAGGCCACTGCGGACGATGCGGAGAC
CAGTGAGGCCACGGAGATCATCGAGGGCACCCAGACAGAGGTGAGGGGTAGGGCAGGCGGGGGCGGGGAG
GCTCCCTGGCACAGCCGCTCTTGCTGAGCCGTGGCCCTGCAGGTGGACAGCCACATCATGAAGGTGGTGC
AGCAGATCGTGCACCAGGCTAGCGCCGGCCACCAGATCATCGTGCAGAACGTCACCATGGACGAGGAGAC
GGCGCTGGGCCCAGAGGCGGCTGCCGCCGACACCATCACCATCGCCACCCCCGAGAGCCTGACAGAGCAG
GTGGCCATGACGCTGGCCTCGGCCATCAGCGAGGGCACTGTGCTTGCCGCCCGGGCAGGGACAAGTGGCA
CTGAACAGGCCACTGTGACCATGGTGTCATCAGAGGACATCGAGATCCTGGAGCATGCAGGCGAGCTGGT
CATCGCCTCGCCGGAGGGCCAGCTGGAGGTGCAGACGGTCATCGTCGGGATTCCAACTACTGCAAGCGAG
AATCTTTATTTTCAGGGCGCCGCCAAATTCAAAGAAACCGCTGCTGCTAAATTCGAACGCCAGCACATGG
ACAGCGGAGGTGGAGGTTCGAGCGGTCCCTCGGGTTCGTCGAGCCTGGAAGTTCTGTTCCAGGGGCCCCT
GTCGTCGAGCGGTCCCTCGGGTTCGATGGTGAGCAAAGGCGAGGAGCTGTTCACCGGGGTGGTGCCCATC
CTGGTCGAGCTGGACGGCGACGTAAACGGCCACAAGTTCAGCGTGTCCGGCGAGGGCGAGGGCGATGCCA
CCTACGGCAAGCTGACCCTGAAGTTCATCTGCACCACCGGCAAGCTGCCCGTGCCCTGGCCCACCCTCGT
GACCACCCTGACCTACGGCGTGCAGTGCTTCAGCCGCTACCCCGACCACATGAAGCAGCACGACTTCTTC
AAGTCCGCCATGCCCGAAGGCTACGTCCAGGAGCGCACCATCTTCTTCAAGGACGACGGCAACTACAAGA
CCCGCGCCGAGGTGAAGTTCGAGGGCGACACCCTGGTGAACCGCATCGAGCTGAAGGGCATCGACTTCAA
GGAGGACGGCAACATCCTGGGGCACAAGCTGGAGTACAACTACAACAGCCACAACGTCTATATCATGGCC
GACAAGCAGAAGAACGGCATCAAGGTGAACTTCAAGATCCGCCACAACATCGAGGACGGCAGCGTGCAGC
TCGCCGACCACTACCAGCAGAACACCCCCATCGGCGACGGCCCCGTGCTGCTGCCCGACAACCACTACCT
GAGCACCCAGTCCGCCCTGAGCAAAGACCCCAACGAGAAGCGCGATCACATGGTCCTTAAGGAGTTCGTG
ACCGCCGCCGGGATCACTCTCGGCATGGACGAGCTGTACAAGTAATGATCTAGAGTCGAGTTAATTAAGA
ATTCCGCCCCCCCCCCTCTCCCTCCCCCCCCCTAACGTTACTGGCCGAAGCCGCTTGGAATAAGGCCGGT
GTGCGTTTGTCTATATGTTATTTTCCACCATATTGCCGTCTTTTGGCAATGTGAGGGCCCGGAAACCTGG
CCCTGTCTTCTTGACGAGCATTCCTAGGGGTCTTTCCCCTCTCGCCAAAGGAATGCAGGGTCTGTTGAAT
GTCGTGAAGGAAGCAGTTCCTCTGGAAGCTTCTTGAAGACAAACAACGTCTGTAGCGACCCTTTGCAGGC
AGCGGAACCCCCCACCTGGCGACAGGTGCCTCTGCGGCCAAAAGCCACGTGTATAAGATACACCTGCAAA
GGCGGCACAACCCCAGTGCCACGTTGTGAGTTGGATAGTTGTGGAAAGAGTCAAATGGCTCTCCTCAAGC
GTATTCAACAAGGGGCTGAAGGATGCCCAGAAGGTACCCCATTGTATGGGATCTGATCTGGGGCCTCGGT
GCACATGCTTTACATGTGTTTAGTCGAGGTTAAAAAAACGTCTAGGCCCCCCGAACCACGGGGACGTGGT
TTTCCTTTGAAAAACACGATGATAATATGGCCACAACCTGTTACATTGCACAAGATAAAAATATATCATC
ACGAACAGTAAAACTGTCTGCTTACATAAACAGTAATACAAGGGGTGTTATGGGATCGGCCATTGAACAA
GATGGATTGCACGCAGGTTCTCCGGCCGCTTGGGTGGAGAGGCTATTCGGCTATGACTGGGCACAACAGA
CAATCGGCTGCTCTGATGCCGCCGTGTTCCGGCTGTCAGCGCAGGGGCGCCCGGTTCTTTTTGTCAAGAC
CGACCTGTCCGGTGCCCTGAATGAACTGCAGGACGAGGCAGCGCGGCTATCGTGGCTGGCCACGACGGGC
GTTCCTTGCGCAGCTGTGCTCGACGTTGTCACTGAAGCGGGAAGGGACTGGCTGCTATTGGGCGAAGTGC
CGGGGCAGGATCTCCTGTCATCTCACCTTGCTCCTGCCGAGAAAGTATCCATCATGGCTGATGCAATGCG
GCGGCTGCATACGCTTGATCCGGCTACCTGCCCATTCGACCACCAAGCGAAACATCGCATCGAGCGAGCA
CGTACTCGGATGGAAGCCGGTCTTGTCGATCAGGATGATCTGGACGAAGAGCATCAGGGGCTCGCGCCAG
CCGAACTGTTCGCCAGGCTCAAGGCGCGCATGCCCGACGGCGAGGATCTCGTCGTGACCCATGGCGATGC
CTGCTTGCCGAATATCATGGTGGAAAATGGCCGCTTTTCTGGATTCATCGACTGTGGCCGGCTGGGTGTG
GCGGACCGCTATCAGGACATAGCGTTGGCTACCCGTGATATTGCTGAAGAGCTTGGCGGCGAATGGGCTG
ACCGCTTCCTCGTGCTTTACGGTATCGCCGCTCCCGATTCGCAGCGCATCGCCTTCTATCGCCTTCTTGA
CGAGTTCTTCTGAGTCCATGAGGTCTGCGGGGTCCTGGCCGGGCAGGGACAGGGCAGAGGACTCTGAGCG
CCCCACCCATGCCTGCCTGGCCTGGTAGAGAAGATGGCACAGGATGGAGGCGCCCCAAGACGGACAGTGT
ACATAAGAGTTTCTTGTTGCTTTACAATAAAACATGAGAACCTGCAGCTTGTGATGTTGTGGCAGTGGCA
GCCTCCGCGGCTGGTGCCACCACCTTTGCCCAGGCCCCCGCAGCAGCACCTGCCTCCCAGGCCACTCCTA
GACTCACGTGCCTGGCCGCCCCACCCAGGGGCTTCTGCCAGCCCTGGCGGCGCCTTGGTGCTGTGTGGGT
GTCATTGGCATGTTGACCAACAGCCTCCTGCCCTGCCCAGCTGGAGCTGTGCCCCCAGCTGCGCTGCCTG
AGGCCTGTGGGTGGGTGGGAGGACCAGGGACGGGGACAGGGAGATCTGGGAGCCTCGGCCTCCACCGCAG
GGTGAGCAGGTGGAGCAGCAGCAGGAGATGCTGGGTAGGGAGTGTGGCTGGTCCTACCTGCGCTGCCTTG
CTTTCCCTGAAGGGATTCTGCTCAGGGAGGCAGAGTCTAGGCGACCTAATTTCTAGGGGCGAGGACAAGA
ACACAGCCGCACCGGGATGTGGCTGACCGTCTACCTCCCTCCTAGGGGGCTGGCAGGGGCTTCTGGGACG
GTTTTGGGACAGGTCTGGGGCACCAGAACCGGCTCAGGCAGGTCTCCCACCCCTTACCCTGGGGGTCTCC
ATGGGAATGAAAGCCAGGAGTTCATCAGGCACCCAGCTGAGTCGAGGGGGCGGGACCCAGTGCAGCCCGG
CCCCTCCCTGGCCCAGGACCTCAAATACCGGCCCCTGCCTTGGTGCCAGAGCTACTGCCAGAGGGAGTCA
GTGCAGTCCTGTGTCGGACACGCCCGCAGCCTGGACCCGGGATCCCCATCCCCCTAGGATCTCTGAGCCT
CGGGCCTCTGCACCCACATCCAAGGTGAGTCTCTCG
Features (pLannotate 1.2.2; 9 found; start..end, strand, type, name):
    109..697     -  rep_origin     ori: high-copy-number ColE1/pMB1/pBR322/pUC origin of replication
    868..1728    -  CDS            AmpR: β-lactamase; bla; confers resistance to ampicillin, carbenicillin, and related antibiotics
   1995..2138    +  CDS            E4F1 (fragment): E4F1_HUMAN - Also known as E4F. Experimental evidence at protein level: Swiss-Prot protein existence level 1. Identified as a cellular target of the adenoviral oncoprotein E1A, it is required for both transcriptional activation and repression of viral genes. From Homo sapiens (Human).
   2215..2706    +  CDS            E4F1 (fragment): E4F1_HUMAN - Also known as E4F. Experimental evidence at protein level: Swiss-Prot protein existence level 1. Identified as a cellular target of the adenoviral oncoprotein E1A, it is required for both transcriptional activation and repression of viral genes. From Homo sapiens (Human).
   2727..2747    +  CDS            capTEV™ (fragment): composite tag for in vivo biotinylation, TEV protease cleavage, and 6xHis tagging
   2761..2805    +  CDS            S-Tag: affinity and epitope tag derived from pancreatic ribonuclease A
   2896..3615    +  CDS            EGFP: the original enhanced GFP (Yang et al., 1996) mammalian codon-optimized
   3653..4238    +  misc_feature   IRES2: internal ribosome entry site (IRES) of the encephalomyocarditis virus (EMCV)
   4320..5123    +  CDS            NeoR/KanR: aminoglycoside phosphotransferase from Tn5; aph(3')-II (or nptII); confers resistance to neomycin, kanamycin, and G418 (Geneticin®)
