>Addgene plasmid #132496 | pE4F1-donor | addgene full sequence | sequence record 275723 | Addgene NGS Result
TCCCTCCCCCCCCCTAACGTTACTGGCCGAAGCCGCTTGGAATAAGGCCGGTGTGCGTTTGTCTATATGT
TATTTTCCACCATATTGCCGTCTTTTGGCAATGTGAGGGCCCGGAAACCTGGCCCTGTCTTCTTGACGAG
CATTCCTAGGGGTCTTTCCCCTCTCGCCAAAGGAATGCAGGGTCTGTTGAATGTCGTGAAGGAAGCAGTT
CCTCTGGAAGCTTCTTGAAGACAAACAACGTCTGTAGCGACCCTTTGCAGGCAGCGGAACCCCCCACCTG
GCGACAGGTGCCTCTGCGGCCAAAAGCCACGTGTATAAGATACACCTGCAAAGGCGGCACAACCCCAGTG
CCACGTTGTGAGTTGGATAGTTGTGGAAAGAGTCAAATGGCTCTCCTCAAGCGTATTCAACAAGGGGCTG
AAGGATGCCCAGAAGGTACCCCATTGTATGGGATCTGATCTGGGGCCTCGGTGCACATGCTTTACATGTG
TTTAGTCGAGGTTAAAAAAACGTCTAGGCCCCCCGAACCACGGGGACGTGGTTTTCCTTTGAAAAACACG
ATGATAATATGGCCACAACCTGTTACATTGCACAAGATAAAAATATATCATCACGAACAGTAAAACTGTC
TGCTTACATAAACAGTAATACAAGGGGTGTTATGGGATCGGCCATTGAACAAGATGGATTGCACGCAGGT
TCTCCGGCCGCTTGGGTGGAGAGGCTATTCGGCTATGACTGGGCACAACAGACAATCGGCTGCTCTGATG
CCGCCGTGTTCCGGCTGTCAGCGCAGGGGCGCCCGGTTCTTTTTGTCAAGACCGACCTGTCCGGTGCCCT
GAATGAACTGCAGGACGAGGCAGCGCGGCTATCGTGGCTGGCCACGACGGGCGTTCCTTGCGCAGCTGTG
CTCGACGTTGTCACTGAAGCGGGAAGGGACTGGCTGCTATTGGGCGAAGTGCCGGGGCAGGATCTCCTGT
CATCTCACCTTGCTCCTGCCGAGAAAGTATCCATCATGGCTGATGCAATGCGGCGGCTGCATACGCTTGA
TCCGGCTACCTGCCCATTCGACCACCAAGCGAAACATCGCATCGAGCGAGCACGTACTCGGATGGAAGCC
GGTCTTGTCGATCAGGATGATCTGGACGAAGAGCATCAGGGGCTCGCGCCAGCCGAACTGTTCGCCAGGC
TCAAGGCGCGCATGCCCGACGGCGAGGATCTCGTCGTGACCCATGGCGATGCCTGCTTGCCGAATATCAT
GGTGGAAAATGGCCGCTTTTCTGGATTCATCGACTGTGGCCGGCTGGGTGTGGCGGACCGCTATCAGGAC
ATAGCGTTGGCTACCCGTGATATTGCTGAAGAGCTTGGCGGCGAATGGGCTGACCGCTTCCTCGTGCTTT
ACGGTATCGCCGCTCCCGATTCGCAGCGCATCGCCTTCTATCGCCTTCTTGACGAGTTCTTCTGAGTCCA
TGAGGTCTGCGGGGTCCTGGCCGGGCAGGGACAGGGCAGAGGACTCTGAGCGCCCCACCCATGCCTGCCT
GGCCTGGTAGAGAAGATGGCACAGGATGGAGGCGCCCCAAGACGGACAGTGTACATAAGAGTTTCTTGTT
GCTTTACAATAAAACATGAGAACCTGCAGCTTGTGATGTTGTGGCAGTGGCAGCCTCCGCGGCTGGTGCC
ACCACCTTTGCCCAGGCCCCCGCAGCAGCACCTGCCTCCCAGGCCACTCCTAGACTCACGTGCCTGGCCG
CCCCACCCAGGGGCTTCTGCCAGCCCTGGCGGCGCCTTGGTGCTGTGTGGGTGTCATTGGCATGTTGACC
AACAGCCTCCTGCCCTGCCCAGCTGGAGCTGTGCCCCCAGCTGCGCTGCCTGAGGCCTGTGGGTGGGTGG
GAGGACCAGGGACGGGGACAGGGAGATCTGGGAGCCTCGGCCTCCACCGCAGGGTGAGCAGGTGGAGCAG
CAGCAGGAGATGCTGGGTAGGGAGTGTGGCTGGTCCTACCTGCGCTGCCTTGCTTTCCCTGAAGGGATTC
TGCTCAGGGAGGCAGAGTCTAGGCGACCTAATTTCTAGGGGCGAGGACAAGAACACAGCCGCACCGGGAT
GTGGCTGACCGTCTACCTCCCCCCTAGGGGGCTGGCAGGGGCTTCTGGGACGGTTTTGGGACAGGTCTGG
GGCACCAGAACCGGCTCAGGCAGGTCTCCCACCCCTTACCCTGGGGGTCTCCATGGGAATGAAAGCCAGG
AGTTCATCAGGCACCCAGCTGAGTCGAGGGGGCGGGACCCAGTGCAGCCCGGCCCCTCCCTGGCCCAGGA
CCTCAAATACTGGCCCCTGCCTTGGTGCCAGAGCTACTGCCAGAGGGAGTCAGTGCAGTCCTGTGTCGGA
CACGCCCGCAGCCTGGACCCGGGATCCCCATCCCCTAGGATCTCTGAGCCTCGGGCCTCTGCACCCACAT
CCAAGGTGAGTCTCTCGGACCTGCAGGCATGCAAGCTTGGCGTAATCATGGTCATAGCTGTTTCCTGTGT
GAAATTGTTATCCGCTCACAATTCCACACAACATACGAGCCGGAAGCATAAAGTGTAAAGCCTGGGGTGC
CTAATGAGTGAGCTAACTCACATTAATTGCGTTGCGCTCACTGCCCGCTTTCCAGTCGGGAAACCTGTCG
TGCCAGCTGCATTAATGAATCGGCCAACGCGCGGGGAGAGGCGGTTTGCGTATTGGGCGCTCTTCCGCTT
CCTCGCTCACTGACTCGCTGCGCTCGGTCGTTCGGCTGCGGCGAGCGGTATCAGCTCACTCAAAGGCGGT
AATACGGTTATCCACAGAATCAGGGGATAACGCAGGAAAGAACATGTGAGCAAAAGGCCAGCAAAAGGCC
AGGAACCGTAAAAAGGCCGCGTTGCTGGCGTTTTTCCATAGGCTCCGCCCCCCTGACGAGCATCACAAAA
ATCGACGCTCAAGTCAGAGGTGGCGAAACCCGACAGGACTATAAAGATACCAGGCGTTTCCCCCTGGAAG
CTCCCTCGTGCGCTCTCCTGTTCCGACCCTGCCGCTTACCGGATACCTGTCCGCCTTTCTCCCTTCGGGA
AGCGTGGCGCTTTCTCATAGCTCACGCTGTAGGTATCTCAGTTCGGTGTAGGTCGTTCGCTCCAAGCTGG
GCTGTGTGCACGAACCCCCCGTTCAGCCCGACCGCTGCGCCTTATCCGGTAACTATCGTCTTGAGTCCAA
CCCGGTAAGACACGACTTATCGCCACTGGCAGCAGCCACTGGTAACAGGATTAGCAGAGCGAGGTATGTA
GGCGGTGCTACAGAGTTCTTGAAGTGGTGGCCTAACTACGGCTACACTAGAAGAACAGTATTTGGTATCT
GCGCTCTGCTGAAGCCAGTTACCTTCGGAAAAAGAGTTGGTAGCTCTTGATCCGGCAAACAAACCACCGC
TGGTAGCGGTGGTTTTTTTGTTTGCAAGCAGCAGATTACGCGCAGAAAAAAAGGATCTCAAGAAGATCCT
TTGATCTTTTCTACGGGGTCTGACGCTCAGTGGAACGAAAACTCACGTTAAGGGATTTTGGTCATGAGAT
TATCAAAAAGGATCTTCACCTAGATCCTTTTAAATTAAAAATGAAGTTTTAAATCAATCTAAAGTATATA
TGAGTAAACTTGGTCTGACAGTTACCAATGCTTAATCAGTGAGGCACCTATCTCAGCGATCTGTCTATTT
CGTTCATCCATAGTTGCCTGACTCCCCGTCGTGTAGATAACTACGATACGGGAGGGCTTACCATCTGGCC
CCAGTGCTGCAATGATACCGCGAGACCCACGCTCACCGGCTCCAGATTTATCAGCAATAAACCAGCCAGC
CGGAAGGGCCGAGCGCAGAAGTGGTCCTGCAACTTTATCCGCCTCCATCCAGTCTATTAATTGTTGCCGG
GAAGCTAGAGTAAGTAGTTCGCCAGTTAATAGTTTGCGCAACGTTGTTGCCATTGCTACAGGCATCGTGG
TGTCACGCTCGTCGTTTGGTATGGCTTCATTCAGCTCCGGTTCCCAACGATCAAGGCGAGTTACATGATC
CCCCATGTTGTGCAAAAAAGCGGTTAGCTCCTTCGGTCCTCCGATCGTTGTCAGAAGTAAGTTGGCCGCA
GTGTTATCACTCATGGTTATGGCAGCACTGCATAATTCTCTTACTGTCATGCCATCCGTAAGATGCTTTT
CTGTGACTGGTGAGTACTCAACCAAGTCATTCTGAGAATAGTGTATGCGGCGACCGAGTTGCTCTTGCCC
GGCGTCAATACGGGATAATACCGCGCCACATAGCAGAACTTTAAAAGTGCTCATCATTGGAAAACGTTCT
TCGGGGCGAAAACTCTCAAGGATCTTACCGCTGTTGAGATCCAGTTCGATGTAACCCACTCGTGCACCCA
ACTGATCTTCAGCATCTTTTACTTTCACCAGCGTTTCTGGGTGAGCAAAAACAGGAAGGCAAAATGCCGC
AAAAAAGGGAATAAGGGCGACACGGAAATGTTGAATACTCATACTCTTCCTTTTTCAATATTATTGAAGC
ATTTATCAGGGTTATTGTCTCATGAGCGGATACATATTTGAATGTATTTAGAAAAATAAACAAATAGGGG
TTCCGCGCACATTTCCCCGAAAAGTGCCACCTGACGTCTAAGAAACCATTATTATCATGACATTAACCTA
TAAAAATAGGCGTATCACGAGGCCCTTTCGTCTCGCGCGTTTCGGTGATGACGGTGAAAACCTCTGACAC
ATGCAGCTCCCGGAGACGGTCACAGCTTGTCTGTAAGCGGATGCCGGGAGCAGACAAGCCCGTCAGGGCG
CGTCAGCGGGTGTTGGCGGGTGTCGGGGCTGGCTTAACTATGCGGCATCAGAGCAGATTGTACTGAGAGT
GCACCATATGCGGTGTGAAATACCGCACAGATGCGTAAGGAGAAAATACCGCATCAGGCGCCATTCGCCA
TTCAGGCTGCGCAACTGTTGGGAAGGGCGATCGGTGCGGGCCTCTTCGCTATTACGCCAGCTGGCGAAAG
GGGGATGTGCTGCAAGGCGATTAAGTTGGGTAACGCCAGGGTTTTCCCAGTCACGACGTTGTAAAACGAC
GGCCAGTGAATTCGAGCTCGGTACCCCAGGTGCACTTCAGGACACACCTGGAGGAGAAGCCGCACGTGTG
CCAGTTCTGCAGCCGTGGCTTCCGAGAGAAGGGCTCACTGGTGCGGCACGTGCGACACCACACAGGCGAG
AAGCCGTTCAAGTGCTACAAGTGCGGCCGTGGCTTCGCCGAGCACGGCACGCTGAACCGGCACCTGCGCA
CCAAAGGTCTGGGCCGGTGGAGGTGGGAGGGGGAGGGGAGGGGGCCGGGGCTTGCCTAGCCCTGACCGAG
TCCCCACCCACAGGGGGCTGCCTGCTGGAGGTGGAGGAGTTGCTGGTGTCTGAGGACAGCCCCGCGGCAG
CCACCACCGTCCTCACGGAAGACCCGCACACAGTGTTGGTGGAGTTCTCGTCCGTGGTAGCTGACACCCA
GGAGTATATCATCGAGGTGGGTGTGGGGCCCTGGGGCCGTGCTGGGACCCAGGGGCAGCCAAGGCTGACC
TCTGTCCTTCTGCCCATCTGCCCAGGCCACTGCGGACGATGCGGAGACCAGTGAGGCCACGGAGATCATC
GAGGGCACCCAGACAGAGGTGAGGGGTAGGGCAGGCGGGGGCGGGGAGGCTCCCTGGCACAGCCGCTCTT
GCTGAGCCGTGGCCCTGCAGGTGGACAGCCACATCATGAAGGTGGTGCAGCAGATCGTGCACCAGGCTAG
CGCCGGCCACCAGATCATCGTGCAGAACGTCACCATGGACGAGGAGACGGCGCTGGGCCCAGAGGCGGCT
GCCGCCGACACCATCACCATCGCCACCCCCGAGAGCCTGACAGAGCAGGTGGCCATGACGCTGGCCTCGG
CCATCAGCGAGGGCACTGTGCTTGCCGCCCGGGCAGGGACAAGTGGCACTGAACAGGCCACTGTGACCAT
GGTGTCATCAGAGGACATCGAGATCCTGGAGCATGCAGGCGAGCTGGTCATCGCCTCGCCGGAGGGCCAG
CTGGAGGTGCAGACGGTCATCGTCGGGATTCCAACTACTGCAAGCGAGAATCTTTATTTTCAGGGCGCCG
CCAAATTCAAAGAAACCGCTGCTGCTAAATTCGAACGCCAGCACATGGACAGCGGAGGTGGAGGTTCGAG
CGGTCCCTCGGGTTCGTCGAGCCTGGAAGTTCTGTTCCAGGGGCCCCTGTCGTCGAGCGGTCCCTCGGGT
TCGATGGTGAGCAAAGGCGAGGAGCTGTTCACCGGGGTGGTGCCCATCCTGGTCGAGCTGGACGGCGACG
TAAACGGCCACAAGTTCAGCGTGTCCGGCGAGGGCGAGGGCGATGCCACCTACGGCAAGCTGACCCTGAA
GTTCATCTGCACCACCGGCAAGCTGCCCGTGCCCTGGCCCACCCTCGTGACCACCCTGACCTACGGCGTG
CAGTGCTTCAGCCGCTACCCCGACCACATGAAGCAGCACGACTTCTTCAAGTCCGCCATGCCCGAAGGCT
ACGTCCAGGAGCGCACCATCTTCTTCAAGGACGACGGCAACTACAAGACCCGCGCCGAGGTGAAGTTCGA
GGGCGACACCCTGGTGAACCGCATCGAGCTGAAGGGCATCGACTTCAAGGAGGACGGCAACATCCTGGGG
CACAAGCTGGAGTACAACTACAACAGCCACAACGTCTATATCATGGCCGACAAGCAGAAGAACGGCATCA
AGGTGAACTTCAAGATCCGCCACAACATCGAGGACGGCAGCGTGCAGCTCGCCGACCACTACCAGCAGAA
CACCCCCATCGGCGACGGCCCCGTGCTGCTGCCCGACAACCACTACCTGAGCACCCAGTCCGCCCTGAGC
AAAGACCCCAACGAGAAGCGCGATCACATGGTCCTTAAGGAGTTCGTGACCGCCGCCGGGATCACTCTCG
GCATGGACGAGCTGTACAAGTAATGATCTAGAGTCGAGTTAATTAAGAATTCCGCCCCCCCCCCTC
Features (pLannotate 1.2.2; 18 found; start..end, strand, type, name):
    662..1465    +  CDS            NeoR/KanR: aminoglycoside phosphotransferase from Tn5; aph(3')-II (or nptII); confers resistance to neomycin, kanamycin, and G418 (Geneticin®)
   2468..2488    +  misc_feature   MCS (fragment): pUC18/19 multiple cloning site
   2525..2541    -  protein_bind   lac operator: The lac repressor binds to the lac operator to inhibit transcription in E. coli. This inhibition can be relieved by adding lactose or isopropyl-β-D-thiogalactopyranoside (IPTG). lac repressor encoded by lacI
   2549..2579    -  promoter       lac promoter: promoter for the E. coli lac operon
   2594..2615    -  protein_bind   CAP binding site: CAP binding activates transcription in the presence of cAMP. E. coli catabolite activator protein
   2628..2720    -  CDS            lacI (fragment): lac repressor; lacI; The lac repressor binds to the lac operator to inhibit transcription in E. coli. This inhibition can be relieved by adding lactose or isopropyl-β-D-thiogalactopyranoside (IPTG).
   2903..3491    -  rep_origin     ori: high-copy-number ColE1/pMB1/pBR322/pUC origin of replication
   3662..4522    -  CDS            AmpR: β-lactamase; bla; confers resistance to ampicillin, carbenicillin, and related antibiotics
   4523..4627    -  promoter       AmpR promoter: bla
   4722..4757    +  CDS            rop (fragment): Rop protein, which maintains plasmids at low copy number; rop
   4859..4958    +  misc_feature   bom (fragment): basis of mobility region from pBR322
   4964..5121    -  CDS            lacZα (fragment): LacZα fragment of β-galactosidase; lacZ fragment
   5403..5546    +  CDS            E4F1 (fragment): E4F1_HUMAN - Also known as E4F. Experimental evidence at protein level: Swiss-Prot protein existence level 1. Identified as a cellular target of the adenoviral oncoprotein E1A, it is required for both transcriptional activation and repression of viral genes. From Homo sapiens (Human).
   5623..6114    +  CDS            E4F1 (fragment): E4F1_HUMAN - Also known as E4F. Experimental evidence at protein level: Swiss-Prot protein existence level 1. Identified as a cellular target of the adenoviral oncoprotein E1A, it is required for both transcriptional activation and repression of viral genes. From Homo sapiens (Human).
   6135..6155    +  CDS            capTEV™ (fragment): composite tag for in vivo biotinylation, TEV protease cleavage, and 6xHis tagging
   6169..6213    +  CDS            S-Tag: affinity and epitope tag derived from pancreatic ribonuclease A
   6304..7023    +  CDS            EGFP: the original enhanced GFP (Yang et al., 1996) mammalian codon-optimized
   7061..580     +  misc_feature   IRES2 (across the origin): internal ribosome entry site (IRES) of the encephalomyocarditis virus (EMCV)
