[The description below was written by a language model from this plasmid's Addgene catalogue record and pLannotate feature annotations shown in this document.]
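Description:
pE4F1-donor is a homology-directed repair donor plasmid built on pUC19 and used with CRISPR to tag the endogenous human E4F1 gene with GFP at its C terminus. It is a high-copy bacterial plasmid carrying the ColE1/pUC origin and the β-lactamase gene. The record lists selection on both ampicillin and kanamycin, the latter provided by the Tn5 NeoR/KanR gene inside the knock-in cassette. Remnants of the pUC backbone (lac promoter and operator, lacZα fragment, part of the multiple cloning site) are also annotated.

The payload was assembled by Gibson cloning, with the E4F1 sequence obtained from K562 cells. Two annotated E4F1 coding fragments separated by a short gap lie directly upstream of the tag, consistent with genomic exons from the 3′ end of the gene serving as the upstream homology arm. They are followed by a short match to a TEV-cleavage/His composite tag, an S-Tag and EGFP, so correct integration should yield E4F1 fused to a cleavable affinity tag and a fluorescent reporter. Downstream, an EMCV IRES precedes NeoR/KanR. No separate mammalian promoter is annotated, so neomycin resistance would presumably be translated from the same transcript as the tagged gene, allowing G418 selection of in-frame integrants. The unannotated stretch after NeoR/KanR probably contains the downstream homology arm, though the feature tables do not label it.

The two sequence records differ in length: the depositor sequence is 6,126 nt and the sequencing result 7,066 nt, the longer one showing additional backbone features. The cassette order is the same in both. No guide RNA or Cas9 is encoded, so these must be supplied separately.
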