Addgene plasmid #132496: pE4F1-donor
Purpose: CRISPR donor plasmid to create GFP fusion proteins
Depositing lab: Kevin White.
Backbone
  Vector backbone: pUC19
  Vector type: CRISPR
Growth in bacteria
  Bacterial resistance: Ampicillin and Kanamycin, 100 & 50 μg/mL
  Growth temperature: 37°C
  Growth strain: TOP10
  Copy number: High Copy
Gene/Insert
  Gene/Insert name: E4F1
  Species: H. sapiens (human)
  Mutation: none
  Entrez Gene: E4F1 (a.k.a. E4F, MGC99614)
  Tag / fusion protein: GFP (C terminal on backbone)
  Cloning method: Gibson Cloning
Terms and licenses: Academic/Nonprofit Terms; Industry Terms: Not Available to Industry
Depositor comments: Cloning source: K562
How to cite: pE4F1-donor was a gift from Kevin White (Addgene plasmid # 132496)
